>Addgene plasmid #204108 | pBP-C_dummy-CDS | addgene full sequence | sequence record 418232 | Addgene NGS Result
CTCAAGAAGATCCTTTGATCTTTTCTACGGGGTCTGACGCTCAGTGGAACGAAAACTCACGTTAAGGGAT
TTTGGTCATGAGATTATCAAAAAGGATCTTCACCTAGATCCTTTTAAATTAAAAATTAAGTTTTAAATCA
ATCTAAAGTATATATGAGTAAACTTGGTCTGACAGCTCGAGGCTTGGATTCTCACCAATAAAAAACGCCC
GGCGGCAACCGAGCGTTCTGAACAAATCCAGATGGAGTTCTGAGGTCATTACTGGATCTATCAACAGGAG
TCCAAGCGAGCTCGATATCAAATTACGCCCCGCCCTGCCACTCATCGCAGTACTGTTGTAATTCATTAAG
CATTCTGCCGACATGGAAGCCATCACAAACGGCATGATGAACCTGAATCGCCAGCGGCATCAGCACCTTG
TCGCCTTGCGTATAATATTTGCCCATGGTGAAAACGGGGGCGAAGAAGTTGTCCATATTGGCCACGTTTA
AATCAAAACTGGTGAAACTCACCCAGGGATTGGCTGACACGAAAAACATATTCTCAATAAACCCTTTAGG
GAAATAGGCCAGGTTTTCACCGTAACACGCCACATCTTGCGAATATATGTGTAGAAACTGCCGGAAATCG
TCGTGGTATTCACTCCAGAGCGATGAAAACGTTTCAGTTTGCTCATGGAAAACGGTGTAACAAGGGTGAA
CACTATCCCATATCACCAGCTCACCGTCTTTCATTGCCATACGAAATTCCGGATGAGCATTCATCAGGCG
GGCAAGAATGTGAATAAAGGCCGGATAAAACTTGTGCTTATTTTTCTTTACGGTCTTTAAAAAGGCCGTA
ATATCCAGCTGAACGGTCTGGTTATAGGTACATTGAGCAACTGACTGAAATGCCTCAAAATGTTCTTTAC
GATGCCATTGGGATATATCAACGGTGGTATATCCAGTGATTTTTTTCTCCATTTTAGCTTCCTTAGCTCC
TGAAAATCTCGATAACTCAAAAAATACGCCCGGTAGTGATCTTATTTCATTATGGTGAAAGTTGGAACCT
CTTACGTGCCCGATCAACTCGAGTGCCACCTGACGTCTAAGAAACCATTATTATCATGACATTAACCTAT
AAAAATAGGCGTATCACGAGGCAGAATTTCAGATAAAAAAAATCCTTAGCTTTCGCTAAGGATGATTTCG
ACTTGGTCTCGCATAGGTAGTGATAATCGATGAGACCAAGTCTCCGGCAAAAAAGGGCAAGGTGTCACCA
CCCTGCCCTTTTTCTTTAAAACCGAAAAGATTACTTCGCGTTATGCAGGCTTCCTCGCTCACTGACTCGC
TGCGCTCGGTCGTTCGGCTGCGGCGAGCGGTATCAGCTCACTCAAAGGCGGTAATACGGTTATCCACAGA
ATCAGGGGATAACGCAGGAAAGAACATGTGAGCAAAAGGCCAGCAAAAGGCCAGGAACCGTAAAAAGGCC
GCGTTGCTGGCGTTTTTCCACAGGCTCCGCCCCCCTGACGAGCATCACAAAAATCGACGCTCAAGTCAGA
GGTGGCGAAACCCGACAGGACTATAAAGATACCAGGCGTTTCCCCCTGGAAGCTCCCTCGTGCGCTCTCC
TGTTCCGACCCTGCCGCTTACCGGATACCTGTCCGCCTTTCTCCCTTCGGGAAGCGTGGCGCTTTCTCAT
AGCTCACGCTGTAGGTATCTCAGTTCGGTGTAGGTCGTTCGCTCCAAGCTGGGCTGTGTGCACGAACCCC
CCGTTCAGCCCGACCGCTGCGCCTTATCCGGTAACTATCGTCTTGAGTCCAACCCGGTAAGACACGACTT
ATCGCCACTGGCAGCAGCCACTGGTAACAGGATTAGCAGAGCGAGGTATGTAGGCGGTGCTACAGAGTTC
TTGAAGTGGTGGCCTAACTACGGCTACACTAGAAGAACAGTATTTGGTATCTGCGCTCTGCTGAAGCCAG
TTACCTTCGGAAAAAGAGTTGGTAGCTCTTGATCCGGCAAACAAACCACCGCTACCAGCGGTGGTTTTTT
TGTTTGCAAGCAGCAGATTACGCGCAGAAAAAAAGGAT
Features (pLannotate 1.2.2; 6 found; start..end, strand, type, name):
    188..282     -  terminator     lambda t0 terminator: transcription terminator from phage lambda
    306..962     -  CDS            cat: CAT_ECOLX - Experimental evidence at protein level: Swiss-Prot protein existence level 1. This enzyme is an effector of chloramphenicol resistance in bacteria. From Escherichia coli. This protein is used as a marker in many commonly used cloning vectors, such as pACYC184.
    963..1060    -  promoter       cat promoter: promoter of the E. coli cat gene encoding chloramphenicol acetyltransferase
   1146..1189    -  terminator     bacterial terminator: putative bacterial transcription terminator
   1233..1290    +  terminator     his operon terminator: This putative transcriptin terminator from the E. coli his operon has a 2-bp deletion introduced during synthesis. Its efficiency has not been determined.
   1485..5       -  rep_origin     ori (across the origin): high-copy-number ColE1/pMB1/pBR322/pUC origin of replication
