[The description below was written by a language model from this plasmid's Addgene catalogue record and pLannotate feature annotations shown in this document.]
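Description:
pBP-C_dummy-CDS is a small (about 2.1 kb) bacterial plasmid built on the iGEM pSB1C3 backbone and catalogued as a "Type 0 CDS part", meaning a basic-level part plasmid that occupies the coding-sequence position in a hierarchical, modular assembly scheme. Its insert is a synthetic "dummy sequence" with no recorded mutation, introduced by Gibson cloning. The name and purpose suggest that it acts as a placeholder or spacer in the CDS slot rather than encoding a functional protein. However, the record does not describe the composition of the dummy sequence, the assembly standard, or any flanking restriction sites or overhangs.

The annotated features all belong to the backbone. A high-copy ColE1/pMB1/pUC-type origin, which spans the numbering origin of the circular sequence, maintains the plasmid in E. coli. Selection relies on the cat gene for chloramphenicol acetyltransferase, which is driven by its native cat promoter and followed by the phage lambda t0 terminator. Two further terminators, a putative bacterial terminator and a his operon terminator, lie in opposite orientations between the resistance cassette and the origin. This is typical of pSB1C3, where such elements insulate the cloning site from read-through transcription. The automated annotation detected no promoter, ribosome binding site, tag or reporter for the insert, and the dummy sequence itself is unannotated. Although the vector type is listed as bacterial expression, the plasmid therefore appears to serve as a part-storage and donor vector for building larger multi-part constructs, not as an expression construct in its own right.
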