Addgene plasmid #204108: pBP-C_dummy-CDS
Purpose: Type 0 CDS part
Depositing lab: Mikhail Shapiro. Depositing organization: California Institute of Technology.
Backbone
  Vector backbone: pSB1C3
  Backbone manufacturer: iGEM
  Vector type: Bacterial Expression
Growth in bacteria
  Bacterial resistance: Chloramphenicol, 25 μg/mL
  Growth temperature: 37°C
  Growth strain: NEB Stable
  Copy number: High Copy
Gene/Insert
  Gene/Insert name: Dummy sequence
  Species: Synthetic
  Mutation: None
  Cloning method: Gibson Cloning
Terms and licenses: Academic/Nonprofit Terms; Industry Terms: Not Available to Industry
How to cite: pBP-C_dummy-CDS was a gift from Mikhail Shapiro (Addgene plasmid # 204108 ; http://n2t.net/addgene:204108 ; RRID:Addgene_204108)
